>Addgene plasmid #234564 | pLV-mEGFP-hCTNNA1_P-linker 4E | addgene full sequence | sequence record 475753 | Addgene NGS Result
AATGTAGTCTTATGCAATACTCTTGTAGTCTTGCAACATGGTAACGATGAGTTAGCAACATGCCTTACAA
GGAGAGAAAAAGCACCGTGCATGCCGATTGGTGGAAGTAAGGTGGTACGATCGTGCCTTATTAGGAAGGC
AACAGACGGGTCTGACATGGATTGGACGAACCACTGAATTGCCGCATTGCAGAGATATTGTATTTAAGTG
CCTAGCTCGATACATAAACGGGTCTCTCTGGTTAGACCAGATCTGAGCCTGGGAGCTCTCTGGCTAACTA
GGGAACCCACTGCTTAAGCCTCAATAAAGCTTGCCTTGAGTGCTTCAAGTAGTGTGTGCCCGTCTGTTGT
GTGACTCTGGTAACTAGAGATCCCTCAGACCCTTTTAGTCAGTGTGGAAAATCTCTAGCAGTGGCGCCCG
AACAGGGACTTGAAAGCGAAAGGGAAACCAGAGGAGCTCTCTCGACGCAGGACTCGGCTTGCTGAAGCGC
GCACGGCAAGAGGCGAGGGGCGGCGACTGGTGAGTACGCCAAAAATTTTGACTAGCGGAGGCTAGAAGGA
GAGAGATGGGTGCGAGAGCGTCAGTATTAAGCGGGGGAGAATTAGATCGCGATGGGAAAAAATTCGGTTA
AGGCCAGGGGGAAAGAAAAAATATAAATTAAAACATATAGTATGGGCAAGCAGGGAGCTAGAACGATTCG
CAGTTAATCCTGGCCTGTTAGAAACATCAGAAGGCTGTAGACAAATACTGGGACAGCTACAACCATCCCT
TCAGACAGGATCAGAAGAACTTAGATCATTATATAATACAGTAGCAACCCTCTATTGTGTGCATCAAAGG
ATAGAGATAAAAGACACCAAGGAAGCTTTAGACAAGATAGAGGAAGAGCAAAACAAAAGTAAGACCACCG
CACAGCAAGCGGCCGCTGATCTTCAGACCTGGAGGAGGAGATATGAGGGACAATTGGAGAAGTGAATTAT
ATAAATATAAAGTAGTAAAAATTGAACCATTAGGAGTAGCACCCACCAAGGCAAAGAGAAGAGTGGTGCA
GAGAGAAAAAAGAGCAGTGGGAATAGGAGCTTTGTTCCTTGGGTTCTTGGGAGCAGCAGGAAGCACTATG
GGCGCAGCGTCAATGACGCTGACGGTACAGGCCAGACAATTATTGTCTGGTATAGTGCAGCAGCAGAACA
ATTTGCTGAGGGCTATTGAGGCGCAACAGCATCTGTTGCAACTCACAGTCTGGGGCATCAAGCAGCTCCA
GGCAAGAATCCTGGCTGTGGAAAGATACCTAAAGGATCAACAGCTCCTGGGGATTTGGGGTTGCTCTGGA
AAACTCATTTGCACCACTGCTGTGCCTTGGAATGCTAGTTGGAGTAATAAATCTCTGGAACAGATTTGGA
ATCACACGACCTGGATGGAGTGGGACAGAGAAATTAACAATTACACAAGCTTAATACACTCCTTAATTGA
AGAATCGCAAAACCAGCAAGAAAAGAATGAACAAGAATTATTGGAATTAGATAAATGGGCAAGTTTGTGG
AATTGGTTTAACATAACAAATTGGCTGTGGTATATAAAATTATTCATAATGATAGTAGGAGGCTTGGTAG
GTTTAAGAATAGTTTTTGCTGTACTTTCTATAGTGAATAGAGTTAGGCAGGGATATTCACCATTATCGTT
TCAGACCCACCTCCCAACCCCGAGGGGACCCGACAGGCCCGAAGGAATAGAAGAAGAAGGTGGAGAGAGA
GACAGAGACAGATCCATTCGATTAGTGAACGGATCTCGACGGTATCGCTAGCTTTTAAAAGAAAAGGGGG
GATTGGGGGGTACAGTGCAGGGGAAAGAATAGTAGACATAATAGCAACAGACATACAAACTAAAGAATTA
CAAAAACAAATTACAAAAATTCAAAATTTTACTAGTATCAACTTTGTATAGAAAAGTTGTAGTTATTAAT
AGTAATCAATTACGGGGTCATTAGTTCATAGCCCATATATGGAGTTCCGCGTTACATAACTTACGGTAAA
TGGCCCGCCTGGCTGACCGCCCAACGACCCCCGCCCATTGACGTCAATAATGACGTATGTTCCCATAGTA
ACGCCAATAGGGACTTTCCATTGACGTCAATGGGTGGAGTATTTACGGTAAACTGCCCACTTGGCAGTAC
ATCAAGTGTATCATATGCCAAGTACGCCCCCTATTGACGTCAATGACGGTAAATGGCCCGCCTGGCATTA
TGCCCAGTACATGACCTTATGGGACTTTCCTACTTGGCAGTACATCTACGTATTAGTCATCGCTATTACC
ATGGTGATGCGGTTTTGGCAGTACATCAATGGGCGTGGATAGCGGTTTGACTCACGGGGATTTCCAAGTC
TCCACCCCATTGACGTCAATGGGAGTTTGTTTTGGCACCAAAATCAACGGGACTTTCCAAAATGTCGTAA
CAACTCCGCCCCATTGACGCAAATGGGCGGTAGGCGTGTACGGTGGGAGGTCTATATAAGCAGAGCTGGT
TTAGTGAACCGTCAGATCCAAGTTTGTACAAAAAAGCAGGCTCTCGAGTGCCACCATGGTGAGCAAGGGC
GAGGAGCTGTTCACCGGGGTGGTGCCCATCCTGGTCGAGCTGGACGGCGACGTAAACGGCCACAAGTTCA
GCGTGTCCGGCGAGGGCGAGGGCGATGCCACCTACGGCAAGCTGACCCTGAAGTTCATCTGCACCACCGG
CAAGCTGCCCGTGCCCTGGCCCACCCTCGTGACCACCCTGACCTACGGCGTGCAGTGCTTCAGCCGCTAC
CCCGACCACATGAAGCAGCACGACTTCTTCAAGTCCGCCATGCCCGAAGGCTACGTCCAGGAGCGCACCA
TCTTCTTCAAGGACGACGGCAACTACAAGACCCGCGCCGAGGTGAAGTTCGAGGGCGACACCCTGGTGAA
CCGCATCGAGCTGAAGGGCATCGACTTCAAGGAGGACGGCAACATCCTGGGGCACAAGCTGGAGTACAAC
TACAACAGCCACAACGTCTATATCATGGCCGACAAGCAGAAGAACGGCATCAAGGTGAACTTCAAGATCC
GCCACAACATCGAGGACGGCAGCGTGCAGCTCGCCGACCACTACCAGCAGAACACCCCCATCGGCGACGG
CCCCGTGCTGCTGCCCGACAACCACTACCTGAGCACCCAGTCCAAGCTGAGCAAAGACCCCAACGAGAAG
CGCGATCACATGGTCCTGCTGGAGTTCGTGACCGCCGCCGGGATCACTCTCGGCATGGACGAGCTGTACA
AGGGCAGCGGCAGCGGCAGCTCTAGAATGACTGCTGTCCATGCAGGCAACATAAACTTCAAGTGGGATCC
TAAAAGTCTAGAGATCAGGACTCTGGCAGTTGAGAGACTGTTGGAGCCTCTTGTTACACAGGTTACAACC
CTTGTAAACACCAATAGTAAAGGGCCCTCTAATAAGAAGAGAGGTCGTTCTAAGAAGGCCCATGTTTTGG
CTGCATCTGTTGAACAAGCAACTGAGAATTTCTTGGAGAAGGGGGATAAAATTGCGAAGGAGAGCCAGTT
TCTCAAGGAGGAGCTTGTGGCTGCTGTAGAAGATGTTCGAAAACAAGGTGATTTGATGAAGGCTGCTGCA
GGAGAGTTCGCAGATGATCCCTGCTCTTCTGTGAAGCGAGGCAACATGGTTCGGGCAGCTCGAGCTTTGC
TCTCTGCTGTTACCCGGTTGCTGATTTTGGCTGACATGGCAGATGTCTACAAATTACTTGTTCAGCTGAA
AGTTGTGGAAGATGGTATCTTGAAGTTGAGGAATGCTGGCAATGAACAAGACTTAGGAATCCAGTATAAA
GCCCTAAAACCTGAAGTGGATAAGCTGAACATTATGGCAGCCAAAAGACAACAGGAATTGAAAGATGTTG
GCCATCGTGATCAGATGGCTGCAGCTAGAGGAATCCTGCAGAAGAACGTTCCGATCCTCTATACTGCATC
CCAGGCATGCCTACAGCACCCTGATGTCGCAGCCTATAAGGCCAACAGGGACCTGATATACAAGCAGCTG
CAGCAGGCGGTCACAGGCATTTCCAATGCAGCCCAGGCCACTGCCTCAGACGATGCCTCACAGCACCAGG
GTGGAGGAGGAGGAGAACTGGCATATGCACTCAATAACTTTGACAAACAAATCATTGTGGACCCCTTGAG
CTTCAGCGAGGAGCGCTTTAGGCCTTCCCTGGAGGAGCGTCTGGAAAGCATCATTAGTGGGGCTGCCTTG
ATGGCCGACTCGTCCTGCACGCGTGATGACCGTCGTGAGCGAATTGTGGCAGAGTGTAATGCTGTCCGCC
AGGCCCTGCAGGACCTGCTTTCGGAGTACATGGGCAATGCTGGACGTAAAGAAAGAAGTGATGCACTCAA
TTCTGCAATAGATAAAATGACCAAGAAGACCAGGGACTTGCGTAGACAGCTCCGCAAAGCTGTCATGGAC
CACGTTTCAGATTCTTTCCTGGAAACCAATGTTCCACTTTTGGTATTGATTGAAGCTGCAAAGAATGGAA
ATGAGAAAGAAGTTAAGGAGTATGCCCAAGTTTTCCGTGAACATGCCAACAAATTGATTGAGGTTGCCAA
CTTGGCCTGTTCCATCTCAAATAATGAAGAAGGTGTAAAGCTTGTTCGAATGTCTGCAAGCCAGTTAGAA
GCCCTCTGTCCTCAGGTTATTAATGCTGCACTGGCTTTAGCAGCAAAACCACAGAGTAAACTGGCCCAAG
AGAACATGGATCTTTTTAAAGAACAATGGGAAAAACAAGTCCGTGTTCTCACAGATGCTGTCGATGACAT
TACTTCCATTGATGACTTCTTGGCTGTCTCAGAGAATCACATTTTGGAAGATGTGAACAAATGTGTCATT
GCTCTCCAAGAGAAGGATGTGGATGGCCTGGACCGCACAGCTGGTGCAATTCGAGGCCGGGCAGCCCGGG
TCATTCACGTAGTCACCTCAGAGATGGACAACTATGAGCCAGGAGTCTACACAGAGAAGGTTCTGGAAGC
CACTAAGCTGCTCTCCAACACAGTCATGCCACGTTTTACTGAGCAAGTAGAAGCAGCCGTGGAAGCCCTC
AGCTCGGACCCTGCCCAGCCCATGGATGAGAATGAGTTTATCGATGCTTCCCGCCTGGTATATGATGGCA
TCCGGGACATCAGGAAAGCAGTGCTGATGATAAGGACCCCTGAGGAGTTGGATGACGAAGACTTTGAGAC
AGAAGATTTTGATGTCAGAGAAAGGACGGAAGTCCAGGAAGAAGACGATCAGCTGATAGCTGGCCAGAGT
GCCCGGGCGATCATGGCTCAGCTTCCCCAGGAGCAAAAAGCGAAGATTGCGGAACAGGTGGCCAGCTTCC
AGGAAGAAAAGAGCAAGCTGGATGCTGAAGTGTCCAAATGGGACGACAGTGGCAATGACATCATTGTGCT
GGCCAAGCAGATGTGCATGATTATGATGGAGATGACAGACTTTACCCGAGGTAAAGGACCACTCAAAAAT
ACATCGGATGTCATCAGTGCTGCCAAGAAAATTGCTGAGGCAGGATCCAGGATGGACAAGCTTGGCCGCA
CCATTGCAGACCATTGCCCCGACTCGGCTTGCAAGCAGGACCTGCTGGCCTACCTGCAACGCATCGCCCT
CTACTGCCACCAGCTGAACATCTGCAGCAAGGTCAAGGCCGAGGTGCAGAATCTCGGCGGGGAGCTTGTT
GTCTCTGGGGTGGACAGCGCCATGTCCCTGATCCAGGCAGCCAAGAACTTGATGAATGCTGTGGTGCAGA
CAGTGAAGGCATCCTACGTCGCCTCTACCAAATACCAAAAGTCACAGGGTATGGCTTCCCTCAACCTTCC
TGCTGTGTCATGGAAGATGAAGGCACCAGAGAAAAAGCCATTGGTGAAGAGAGAGAAACAGGATGAGACA
CAGACCAAGATTAAACGGGCATCTCAGAAGAAGCACGTGAACCCGGTGCAGGCCCTCAGCGAGTTCAAAG
CTATGGACAGCATCTAATCTAGAACCCAGCTTTCTTGTACAAAGTGGAAGGATCTGCGATCGCTCCGGTG
CCCGTCAGTGGGCAGAGCGCACATCGCCCACAGTCCCCGAGAAGTTGGGGGGAGGGGTCGGCAATTGAAC
GGGTGCCTAGAGAAGGTGGCGCGGGGTAAACTGGGAAAGTGATGTCGTGTACTGGCTCCGCCTTTTTCCC
GAGGGTGGGGGAGAACCGTATATAAGTGCAGTAGTCGCCGTGAACGTTCTTTTTCGCAACGGGTTTGCCG
CCAGAACACAGCTGAAGCTTCGAGGGGCTCGCATCTCTCCTTCACGCGCCCGCCGCCCTACCTGAGGCCG
CCATCCACGCCGGTTGAGTCGCGTTCTGCCGCCTCCCGCCTGTGGTGCCTCCTGAACTGCGTCCGCCGTC
TAGGTAAGTTTAAAGCTCAGGTCGAGACCGGGCCTTTGTCCGGCGCTCCCTTGGAGCCTACCTAGACTCA
GCCGGCTCTCCACGCTTTGCCTGACCCTGCTTGCTCAACTCTACGTCTTTGTTTCGTTTTCTGTTCTGCG
CCGTTACAGATCCAAGCTGTGACCGGCGCCTACGCCACCATGACCGAGTACAAGCCCACGGTGCGCCTCG
CCACCCGCGACGACGTCCCCAGGGCCGTACGCACCCTCGCCGCCGCGTTCGCCGACTACCCCGCCACGCG
CCACACCGTCGATCCGGACCGCCACATCGAGCGGGTCACCGAGCTGCAAGAACTCTTCCTCACGCGCGTC
GGGCTCGACATCGGCAAGGTGTGGGTCGCGGACGACGGCGCCGCGGTGGCGGTCTGGACCACGCCGGAGA
GCGTCGAAGCGGGGGCGGTGTTCGCCGAGATCGGCCCGCGCATGGCCGAGTTGAGCGGTTCCCGGCTGGC
CGCGCAGCAACAGATGGAAGGCCTCCTGGCGCCGCACCGGCCCAAGGAGCCCGCGTGGTTCCTGGCCACC
GTCGGCGTCTCGCCCGACCACCAGGGCAAGGGTCTGGGCAGCGCCGTCGTGCTCCCCGGAGTGGAGGCGG
CCGAGCGCGCCGGGGTGCCCGCCTTCCTGGAGACCTCCGCGCCCCGCAACCTCCCCTTCTACGAGCGGCT
CGGCTTCACCGTCACCGCCGACGTCGAGGTGCCCGAAGGACCGCGCACCTGGTGCATGACCCGCAAGCCC
GGTGCCTGACAACTTTATTATACATAGTTGATCAATTCCGATAATCAACCTCTGGATTACAAAATTTGTG
AAAGATTGACTGGTATTCTTAACTATGTTGCTCCTTTTACGCTATGTGGATACGCTGCTTTAATGCCTTT
GTATCATGCTATTGCTTCCCGTATGGCTTTCATTTTCTCCTCCTTGTATAAATCCTGGTTGCTGTCTCTT
TATGAGGAGTTGTGGCCCGTTGTCAGGCAACGTGGCGTGGTGTGCACTGTGTTTGCTGACGCAACCCCCA
CTGGTTGGGGCATTGCCACCACCTGTCAGCTCCTTTCCGGGACTTTCGCTTTCCCCCTCCCTATTGCCAC
GGCGGAACTCATCGCCGCCTGCCTTGCCCGCTGCTGGACAGGGGCTCGGCTGTTGGGCACTGACAATTCC
GTGGTGTTGTCGGGGAAGCTGACGTCCTTTCCATGGCTGCTCGCCTGTGTTGCCACCTGGATTCTGCGCG
GGACGTCCTTCTGCTACGTCCCTTCGGCCCTCAATCCAGCGGACCTTCCTTCCCGCGGCCTGCTGCCGGC
TCTGCGGCCTCTTCCGCGTCTTCGCCTTCGCCCTCAGACGAGTCGGATCTCCCTTTGGGCCGCCTCCCCG
CATCGGGAATTCCCGCGGTTCGCTTTAAGACCAATGACTTACAAGGCAGCTGTAGATCTTAGCCACTTTT
TAAAAGAAAAGGGGGGACTGGAAGGGCTAATTCACTCCCAACGAAGACAAGATCTGCTTTTTGCTTGTAC
TGGGTCTCTCTGGTTAGACCAGATCTGAGCCTGGGAGCTCTCTGGCTAACTAGGGAACCCACTGCTTAAG
CCTCAATAAAGCTTGCCTTGAGTGCTTCAAGTAGTGTGTGCCCGTCTGTTGTGTGACTCTGGTAACTAGA
GATCCCTCAGACCCTTTTAGTCAGTGTGGAAAATCTCTAGCAGTAGTAGTTCATGTCATCTTATTATTCA
GTATTTATAACTTGCAAAGAAATGAATATCAGAGAGTGAGAGGAACTTGTTTATTGCAGCTTATAATGGT
TACAAATAAAGCAATAGCATCACAAATTTCACAAATAAAGCATTTTTTTCACTGCATTCTAGTTGTGGTT
TGTCCAAACTCATCAATGTATCTTATCATGTCTGGCTCTAGCTATCCCGCCCCTAACTCCGCCCATCCCG
CCCCTAACTCCGCCCAGTTCCGCCCATTCTCCGCCCCATGGCTGACTAATTTTTTTTATTTATGCAGAGG
CCGAGGCCGCCTCGGCCTCTGAGCTATTCCAGAAGTAGTGAGGAGGCTTTTTTGGAGGCCTAGGGACGTA
CCCAATTCGCCCTATAGTGAGTCGTATTACGCGCGCTCACTGGCCGTCGTTTTACAACGTCGTGACTGGG
AAAACCCTGGCGTTACCCAACTTAATCGCCTTGCAGCACATCCCCCTTTCGCCAGCTGGCGTAATAGCGA
AGAGGCCCGCACCGATCGCCCTTCCCAACAGTTGCGCAGCCTGAATGGCGAATGGG
[124 nt withheld, positions 8737-8860]
C
[91 nt withheld, positions 8862-8952]
A
[49 nt withheld, positions 8954-9002]
CCTTTGACGTTGGAGTCCACGTTCTTT
[37 nt withheld, positions 9030-9066]
ACCCTATCTCGGTCTATTCTTTTGATTTATAAGGGATTTTGCCGATTTCGGCCTATTGGTTAAAAAATGA
GCTGATTTAACAAAAATTTAACGCGAATTTTAACAAAATATTAACGCTTACAATTTAGGTGGCACTTTTC
GGGGAAATGTGCGCGGAACCCCTATTTGTTTATTTTTCTAAATACATTCAAATATGTATCCGCTCATGAG
ACAATAACCCTGATAAATGCTTCAATAATATTGAAAAAGGAAGAGTATGAGTATTCAACATTTCCGTGTC
GCCCTTATTCCCTTTTTTGCGGCATTTTGCCTTCCTGTTTTTGCTCACCCAGAAACGCTGGTGAAAGTAA
AAGATGCTGAAGATCAGTTGGGTGCACGAGTGGGTTACATCGAACTGGATCTCAACAGCGGTAAGATCCT
TGAGAGTTTTCGCCCCGAAGAACGTTTTCCAATGATGAGCACTTTTAAAGTTCTGCTATGTGGCGCGGTA
TTATCCCGTATTGACGCCGGGCAAGAGCAACTCGGTCGCCGCATACACTATTCTCAGAATGACTTGGTTG
AGTACTCACCAGTCACAGAAAAGCATCTTACGGATGGCATGACAGTAAGAGAATTATGCAGTGCTGCCAT
AACCATGAGTGATAACACTGCGGCCAACTTACTTCTGACAACGATCGGAGGACCGAAGGAGCTAACCGCT
TTTTTGCACAACATGGGGGATCATGTAACTCGCCTTGATCGTTGGGAACCGGAGCTGAATGAAGCCATAC
CAAACGACGAGCGTGACACCACGATGCCTGTAGCAATGGCAACAACGTTGCGCAAACTATTAACTGGCGA
ACTACTTACTCTAGCTTCCCGGCAACAATTAATAGACTGGATGGAGGCGGATAAAGTTGCAGGACCACTT
CTGCGCTCGGCCCTTCCGGCTGGCTGGTTTATTGCTGATAAATCTGGAGCCGGTGAGCGTGGGTCTCGCG
GTATCATTGCAGCACTGGGGCCAGATGGTAAGCCCTCCCGTATCGTAGTTATCTACACGACGGGGAGTCA
GGCAACTATGGATGAACGAAATAGACAGATCGCTGAGATAGGTGCCTCACTGATTAAGCATTGGTAACTG
TCAGACCAAGTTTACTCATATATACTTTAGATTGATTTAAAACTTCATTTTTAATTTAAAAGGATCTAGG
TGAAGATCCTTTTTGATAATCTCATGACCAAAATCCCTTAACGTGAGTTTTCGTTCCACTGAGCGTCAGA
CCCCGTAGAAAAGATCAAAGGATCTTCTTGAGATCCTTTTTTTCTGCGCGTAATCTGCTGCTTGCAAACA
AAAAAACCACCGCTACCAGCGGTGGTTTGTTTGCCGGATCAAGAGCTACCAACTCTTTTTCCGAAGGTAA
CTGGCTTCAGCAGAGCGCAGATACCAAATACTGTTCTTCTAGTGTAGCCGTAGTTAGGCCACCACTTCAA
GAACTCTGTAGCACCGCCTACATACCTCGCTCTGCTAATCCTGTTACCAGTGGCTGCTGCCAGTGGCGAT
AAGTCGTGTCTTACCGGGTTGGACTCAAGACGATAGTTACCGGATAAGGCGCAGCGGTCGGGCTGAACGG
GGGGTTCGTGCACACAGCCCAGCTTGGAGCGAACGACCTACACCGAACTGAGATACCTACAGCGTGAGCT
ATGAGAAAGCGCCACGCTTCCCGAAGAGAGAAAGGCGGACAGGTATCCGGTAAGCGGCAGGGTCGGAACA
GGAGAGCGCACGAGGGAGCTTCCAGGGGGAAACGCCTGGTATCTTTATAGTCCTGTCGGGTTTCGCCACC
TCTGACTTGAGCGTCGATTTTTGTGATGCTCGTCAGGGGGGCGGAGCCTATGGAAAAACGCCAGCAACGC
GGCCTTTTTACGGTTCCTGGCCTTTTGCTGGCCTTTTGCTCACATGTTCTTTCCTGCGTTATCCCCTGAT
TCTGTGGATAACCGTATTACCGCCTTTGAGTGAGCTGATACCGCTCGCCGCAGCCGAACGACCGAGCGCA
GCGAGTCAGTGAGCGAGGAAGCGGAAGAGCGCCCAATACGCAAACCGCCTCTCCCCGCGCGTTGGCCGAT
TCATTAATGCAGCTGGCACGACAGGTTTCCCGACTGGAAAGCGGGCAGTGAGCGCAACGCAATTAATGTG
AGTTAGCTCACTCATTAGGCACCCCAGGCTTTACACTTTATGCTTCCGGCTCGTATGTTGTGTGGAATTG
TGAGCGGATAACAATTTCACACAGGAAACAGCTATGACCATGATTACGCCAAGCGCGCAATTAACCCTCA
CTAAAGGGAACAAAAGCTGGAGCTGCAAGCTT
Features (pLannotate 1.2.2; 33 found; start..end, strand, type, name):
      3..229     +  promoter       RSV promoter: Rous sarcoma virus enhancer/promoter
    230..410     +  LTR            5' LTR (truncated): truncated 5' long terminal repeat (LTR) from HIV-1
    457..582     +  misc_feature   HIV-1 Ψ: packaging signal of human immunodeficiency virus type 1
    566..929     +  CDS            HIV-1 gag (fragment): gag protein from human immunodeficiency virus 1; gag
   1075..1308    +  misc_feature   RRE: The Rev response element (RRE) of HIV-1 allows for Rev-dependent mRNA export from the nucleus to the cytoplasm.
   1685..1785    +  CDS            Rev (fragment): human immunodeficiency virus 1 (HIV-1) Rev protein; rev; enhances nuclear export of unspliced and incompletely spliced viral mRNAs
   1803..1920    +  misc_feature   cPPT/CTS: central polypurine tract and central termination sequence of HIV-1
   1929..1949    +  protein_bind   attB4: mutant version of attB; core recombination site for the Gateway® BP reaction BP Clonase™
   2010..2313    +  enhancer       CMV enhancer: human cytomegalovirus immediate early enhancer
   2314..2517    +  promoter       CMV promoter: human cytomegalovirus (CMV) immediate early promoter
   2539..2559    +  protein_bind   attB1: mutant version of attB; core recombination site for the Gateway® BP reaction BP Clonase™
   2576..3292    +  CDS            mEGFP: mEGFP is a basic (constitutively fluorescent) green fluorescent protein published in 2002, derived from Aequorea victoria. It has moderate acid sensitivity.
   3317..6034    +  CDS            CTNNA1: CTNA1_HUMAN - Experimental evidence at protein level: Swiss-Prot protein existence level 1. Associates with the cytoplasmic domain of a variety of cadherins. The association of catenins to cadherins produces a complex which is linked to the actin filament network, and which seems to be of primary importance for cadherins cell-adhesion properties. Can associate with both E- and N-cadherins. Originally believed to be a stable component of E-cadherin/catenin adhesion complexes and to mediate the linkage of cadherins to the actin cytoskeleton at adherens junctions. In contrast, cortical actin was
   6047..6067    -  protein_bind   attB2: mutant version of attB; core recombination site for the Gateway® BP reaction BP Clonase™
   6100..6311    +  promoter       EF-1α core promoter: core promoter for human elongation factor EF-1α
   6324..6592    +  LTR            5' LTR (truncated): truncated 5' long terminal repeat (LTR) from human T-cell leukemia virus (HTLV) type 1
   6620..7219    +  CDS            PuroR: puromycin N-acetyltransferase; pac from Streptomyces alboniger; confers resistance to puromycin
   7253..7841    +  misc_feature   WPRE: woodchuck hepatitis virus posttranscriptional regulatory element
   7908..7927    +  misc_feature   cPPT/CTS (fragment): central polypurine tract and central termination sequence of HIV-1
   7929..8162    +  LTR            3' LTR (ΔU3): self-inactivating 3' long terminal repeat (LTR) from HIV-1
   8234..8355    +  polyA_signal   SV40 poly(A) signal: SV40 polyadenylation signal
   8395..8530    +  rep_origin     SV40 ori: SV40 origin of replication
   8551..8569    -  promoter       T7 promoter: promoter for bacteriophage T7 RNA polymerase
   8577..8732    +  CDS            lacZα (fragment): LacZα fragment of β-galactosidase; lacZ fragment
   8737..9165    +  rep_origin     f1 ori (sequence partly withheld): f1 bacteriophage origin of replication; arrow indicates direction of (+) strand synthesis
   9218..9322    +  promoter       AmpR promoter: bla
   9323..10183   +  CDS            AmpR: β-lactamase; bla; confers resistance to ampicillin, carbenicillin, and related antibiotics
  10354..10942   +  rep_origin     ori: high-copy-number ColE1/pMB1/pBR322/pUC origin of replication
  11125..11217   +  CDS            lacI (fragment): lac repressor; lacI; The lac repressor binds to the lac operator to inhibit transcription in E. coli. This inhibition can be relieved by adding lactose or isopropyl-β-D-thiogalactopyranoside (IPTG).
  11230..11251   +  protein_bind   CAP binding site: CAP binding activates transcription in the presence of cAMP. E. coli catabolite activator protein
  11266..11296   +  promoter       lac promoter: promoter for the E. coli lac operon
  11300..11322   +  protein_bind   lac operator (fragment): The lac repressor binds to the lac operator to inhibit transcription in E. coli. This inhibition can be relieved by adding lactose or isopropyl-β-D-thiogalactopyranoside (IPTG). lac repressor encoded by lacI
  11365..11383   +  promoter       T3 promoter: promoter for bacteriophage T3 RNA polymerase
