[The description below was written by a language model from this plasmid's Addgene catalogue record and pLannotate feature annotations shown in this document.]
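Description:
pLV-mEGFP-hCTNNA1_P-linker 4E is an 11.4 kb third-generation-style, self-inactivating HIV-1 lentiviral expression plasmid built on a VectorBuilder pLV[Exp] backbone. In bacteria it is maintained through a high-copy ColE1/pUC origin and selected with ampicillin (AmpR/β-lactamase). An f1 origin, an SV40 origin and remnants of lac and phage promoter elements are also present in the backbone. The viral genome is transcribed from an RSV promoter fused to a truncated 5' LTR. It carries the Ψ packaging signal with a gag fragment, the RRE for Rev-dependent nuclear export, the cPPT/CTS, a WPRE that boosts transcript expression, and a ΔU3 3' LTR followed by an SV40 polyadenylation signal. The ΔU3 deletion leaves the integrated provirus without LTR promoter activity, so expression depends on the internal promoters.

The payload consists of two cassettes assembled between Gateway attB sites. The CMV enhancer/promoter drives human CTNNA1 (alpha-E-catenin) fused at its N terminus to mEGFP, whose A206K substitution prevents GFP homodimerization. The gene-synthesized catenin coding sequence carries S641E, S652E, S655E and T658E, glutamate substitutions that mimic constitutive phosphorylation of the protein's phospho-linker region. Downstream, an EF-1α core promoter with an HTLV-1 LTR-derived element drives puromycin N-acetyltransferase, allowing puromycin selection of transduced mammalian cells. The construct is intended for stable expression and fluorescent tracking of a phospho-mimic alpha-catenin. The associated publication concerns alpha-catenin's force-sensitive binding and sequestration of LZTS2 and the resulting cytokinesis failure.
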