Addgene plasmid #234564: pLV-mEGFP-hCTNNA1_P-linker 4E
Purpose: CTNNA1 Phospholinker phospho-mimic
Depositing lab: Cara Gottardi. Depositing organization: Northwestern University. Publication: alpha-Catenin force-sensitive binding and sequestration of LZTS2 leads to cytokinesis failure. Wang Y, Yemelyanov A, Go CD, Kim SK, Quinn JM, Flozak AS, Le PM, Liang S, Gingras AC, Ikura M, Ishiyama N, Gottardi CJ. J Cell Biol. 2025 Mar 3;224(3):e202308124. doi: 10.1083/jcb.202308124. Epub 2025 Jan 9. PubMed 39786338.
Backbone
  Vector backbone: pLV[Exp]-CMV>mEGFP-_E-catenin EF1A(core)>Puro
  Backbone manufacturer: VectorBuilder
  Vector type: Lentiviral
  Selectable markers: Puromycin
Growth in bacteria
  Bacterial resistance: Ampicillin, 100 μg/mL
  Growth temperature: 37°C
  Growth strain: NEB Stable
  Copy number: High Copy
Gene/Insert
  Gene/Insert name: mEGFP:hCTNNA1_P-linker 4E (alt name: Alpha-E-catenin P-linker phosho-mimic)
  Species: H. sapiens (human)
  Mutation: S641E, S652E, S655E, T658E
  Entrez Gene: CTNNA1 (a.k.a. CAP102, MDBS2, MDPT2)
  Promoter: CMV
  Tag / fusion protein: mEGFP (N terminal on insert)
  Cloning method: Gene Synthesis
Resource information
  A portion of this plasmid was derived from a plasmid made by: Human gene
Terms and licenses: Academic/Nonprofit Terms; Industry Terms: Not Available to Industry
Depositor comments: Enhanced GFP contains A206K mutation to prevent GFP homodimerization. Please visit https://doi.org/10.1101/2024.09.06.611639 for bioRxiv preprint.
How to cite: pLV-mEGFP-hCTNNA1_P-linker 4E was a gift from Cara Gottardi (Addgene plasmid # 234564 ; http://n2t.net/addgene:234564 ; RRID:Addgene_234564)
